>Addgene plasmid #13356 | pMXs-Dnmt3l | addgene partial sequence | sequence record 19735 | 13356 with pBMN5'
ACTGCCGGATCTAGCTAGTTAATTAAGGATCCCAGTGTGGTGGTACGGGAAATCACAAGTTTGTACAAAA
AAGCAGGCTCAATGGGTTCCCGGGAGACACCTTCTTCTTGCTCTAAGACCCTTGAAACCTTGGACCTGGA
GACTTCCGACAGCTCTAGCCCTGATGCTGACAGTCCTCTGGAAGAGCAATGGCTGAAATCCTCCCCAGCC
CTGAAGGAGGACAGTGTGGATGTGGTACTGGAAGACTGCAAAGAGCCTCTGTCCCCCTCCTCGCCTCCGA
CAGGCAGAGAGATGATCAGGTACGAAGTCAAAGTGAACCGACGGAGCATTGAAGACATCTGCCTCTGCTG
TGGAACTCTCCAGGTGTACACTCGGCACCCCTTGTTTGAGGGAGGGTTATGTGCCCCATGTAAAGATA
