[The description below was written by a language model from this plasmid's Addgene catalogue record.]
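Description:
pMXs-Dnmt3l is a retroviral mammalian expression plasmid built on the pMXs backbone (about 4.6 kb without insert), a Moloney murine leukemia virus-derived vector family widely used for gene transfer and expression cloning. In bacteria it is maintained as a high-copy plasmid under ampicillin selection. The record does not include a feature table, so the origin of replication, the LTRs, the packaging signal and any mammalian selection marker are not itemised. In vectors of this type, the insert generally sits between the viral long terminal repeats downstream of the packaging signal. Transcription is driven from the 5′ LTR rather than a separate internal promoter, but the record itself does not state a promoter.

The payload is the unmutated mouse Dnmt3l coding sequence (DNA (cytosine-5-)-methyltransferase 3-like, also known as ecat7), an insert of roughly 1.27 kb introduced by restriction cloning. No epitope tags, fusions or reporters are recorded. Dnmt3l is generally known as a catalytically inactive member of the Dnmt3 family that acts as a regulatory cofactor for the de novo DNA methyltransferases, and its ecat alias reflects its identification as an embryonic stem cell-associated transcript.

To use the construct, the plasmid is transfected into a retroviral packaging cell line, which produces replication-defective virus. This virus stably integrates the Dnmt3l expression cassette into dividing target cells. The associated publication describes the induction of pluripotent stem cells from mouse embryonic and adult fibroblasts by defined factors. This suggests the plasmid was made for retroviral delivery of Dnmt3l in that reprogramming work, although the record does not spell out its specific role there.
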