Addgene plasmid #13356: pMXs-Dnmt3l
Depositing lab: Shinya Yamanaka. Depositing organization: Kyoto University, Center for iPS Cell Research and Application. Publication: Induction of pluripotent stem cells from mouse embryonic and adult fibroblast cultures by defined factors. Takahashi K, Yamanaka S. Cell. 2006 Aug 25. 126(4):663-76. 10.1016/j.cell.2006.07.024 PubMed 16904174.
Backbone
  Vector backbone: pMXs
  Backbone size w/o insert (bp): 4600
  Vector type: Mammalian Expression, Retroviral
Growth in bacteria
  Bacterial resistance: Ampicillin, 100 μg/mL
  Growth temperature: 37°C
  Growth strain: DH5alpha
  Copy number: High Copy
Gene/Insert
  Gene/Insert name: DNA (cytosine-5-)-methyltransferase 3-like (alt name: Dnmt3l)
  Species: M. musculus (mouse)
  Insert size (bp): 1266
  Mutation: None
  Entrez Gene: Dnmt3l (a.k.a. D6Ertd14e, ecat7)
  Cloning method: Restriction Enzyme
  Sequencing primers: 5′ pMX-S1811
Resource information
  A portion of this plasmid was derived from a plasmid made by: pMXs is from Dr. Toshio Kitamura of the University of Tokyo, the Institute of Medical Science. If you use this plasmid in a paper, please cite: Retrovirus-mediated gene transfer and expression cloning: powerful tools in functional genomics. Exp Hematol. 2003 Nov;31(11):1007-14. Kitamura T, Koshino Y, Shibata F, Oki T, Nakajima H, Nosaka T, Kumagai H.
Terms and licenses: Academic/Nonprofit Terms; Industry Terms: Not Available to Industry
Depositor comments: The sequence of primer pMX-S1811 is GAC GGC ATC GCA GCT TGG ATA CAC.
How to cite: pMXs-Dnmt3l was a gift from Shinya Yamanaka (Addgene plasmid # 13356 ; http://n2t.net/addgene:13356 ; RRID:Addgene_13356)
